Addgene plasmid #245075: SIN-cPPT-G1B3-mitoGO-ATeam2-WPRE-miR124T
Purpose: Mitochondrial ATP biosensor, with miRNA-124 target sequence to repress transgene expression in neurons
Depositing lab: Nicole Déglon. Depositing organization: Centre Hospitalier Universitaire Vaudois (CHUV). Publication: Tau accumulation in astrocytes of the dentate gyrus induces neuronal dysfunction and memory deficits in Alzheimer's disease. Richetin K, Steullet P, Pachoud M, Perbet R, Parietti E, Maheswaran M, Eddarkaoui S, Begard S, Pythoud C, Rey M, Caillierez R, Q Do K, Halliez S, Bezzi P, Buee L, Leuba G, Colin M, Toni N, Deglon N. Nat Neurosci. 2020 Dec;23(12):1567-1579. doi: 10.1038/s41593-020-00728-x. Epub 2020 Nov 9. PubMed 33169029.
Backbone
  Vector backbone: SIN-LV
  Backbone size w/o insert (bp): 7739
  Vector type: Mammalian Expression, Lentiviral
Growth in bacteria
  Bacterial resistance: Ampicillin, 100 μg/mL
  Growth temperature: 37°C
  Growth strain: NEB Stable
  Copy number: High Copy
Gene/Insert
  Gene/Insert name: mitoGO-ATeam2
  Species: Synthetic
  Insert size (bp): 4144
  Promoter: Human G1B3 promoter
  Cloning method: Unknown
Terms and licenses: Academic/Nonprofit Terms; Industry Terms: Not Available to Industry
How to cite: SIN-cPPT-G1B3-mitoGO-ATeam2-WPRE-miR124T was a gift from Nicole Déglon (Addgene plasmid # 245075 ; http://n2t.net/addgene:245075 ; RRID:Addgene_245075)
