[The description below was written by a language model from this plasmid's Addgene catalogue record and pLannotate feature annotations shown in this document.]
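Description:
SIN-cPPT-G1B3-mitoGO-ATeam2-WPRE-miR124T is a self-inactivating HIV-1-based lentiviral transfer plasmid (SIN-LV backbone, about 11.9 kb in total) for expressing a mitochondrial ATP biosensor in mammalian cells. It is maintained in E. coli through a high-copy ColE1/pUC-type origin and selected with ampicillin (β-lactamase). The plasmid backbone also carries remnants of older vectors, including an SV40 promoter followed by gpt sequence, SV40 small t intron and poly(A) signal, and fragments of tetracycline resistance, rop and bom. The viral portion contains a 5' LTR, the Ψ packaging signal with a partial gag sequence, the Rev response element, the cPPT/CTS, and a ΔU3 3' LTR. The U3 deletion silences LTR promoter activity after integration, so expression depends on the internal promoter.

The catalogue lists that promoter as the human G1B3 promoter. The feature table does not annotate it, though it probably occupies the largely unannotated region between the cPPT and the attB1 site. The insert sits between Gateway attB1 and attB2 sites. It opens with a COX8A fragment, which presumably serves as the mitochondrial targeting sequence, followed by the orange fluorescent protein mKOκ, the Bacillus subtilis ATP synthase ε subunit (atpC) and a circularly permuted green/yellow fluorescent protein annotated as cp173Venus. In this design, ATP binding to the ε subunit changes FRET between the two fluorophores, giving a ratiometric readout of ATP. A WPRE downstream enhances transcript expression. The miR-124 target sequence named in the title is also not annotated, but the record states that it represses transgene expression in neurons, where miR-124 is abundant. The associated publication concerns astrocytes, which suggests use for ATP imaging in non-neuronal brain cells.
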