Features (pLannotate 1.2.2; 40 found; start..end, strand, type, name):
    377..634     +  LTR            5' LTR (truncated): truncated 5' long terminal repeat (LTR) from HIV-1
    681..806     +  misc_feature   HIV-1 Ψ: packaging signal of human immunodeficiency virus type 1
    790..1153    +  CDS            HIV-1 gag (fragment): gag protein from human immunodeficiency virus 1; gag
   1299..1532    +  misc_feature   RRE: The Rev response element (RRE) of HIV-1 allows for Rev-dependent mRNA export from the nucleus to the cytoplasm.
   1909..2009    +  CDS            Rev (fragment): human immunodeficiency virus 1 (HIV-1) Rev protein; rev; enhances nuclear export of unspliced and incompletely spliced viral mRNAs
   2028..2145    +  misc_feature   cPPT/CTS: central polypurine tract and central termination sequence of HIV-1
   2175..2193    +  enhancer       CMV enhancer (fragment): human cytomegalovirus immediate early enhancer
   2205..2222    +  misc_feature   MCS (fragment): pUC18/19 multiple cloning site
   3313..3340    +  misc_feature   MCS (fragment): pBluescript multiple cloning site
   3344..3368    +  protein_bind   attB1: mutant version of attB; recombination site for the Gateway® BP reaction BP Clonase™
   3402..3435    +  LTR            5' LTR (truncated) (fragment): truncated 5' long terminal repeat (LTR) from HIV-1
   3451..3469    +  promoter       T7 promoter: promoter for bacteriophage T7 RNA polymerase
   3516..3602    +  CDS            COX8A (fragment): COX8A_HUMAN - Also known as COX8, COX8L. Experimental evidence at protein level: Swiss-Prot protein existence level 1. Component of the cytochrome c oxidase, the last enzyme in the mitochondrial electron transport chain which drives oxidative phosphorylation. The respiratory chain contains 3 multisubunit complexes succinate dehydrogenase (complex II, CII), ubiquinol- cytochrome c oxidoreductase (cytochrome b-c1 complex, complex III, CIII) and cytochrome c oxidase (complex IV, CIV), that cooperate to transfer electrons derived from NADH and succinate to molecular oxygen, creating an electrochem
   3729..4382    +  CDS            mKO&kappa;: mKO&kappa; is a basic (constitutively fluorescent) orange fluorescent protein published in 2008, derived from Verrillofungia concinna. It has low acid sensitivity.
   4389..4778    +  CDS            atpC: ATPE_BACSU - Experimental evidence at protein level: Swiss-Prot protein existence level 1. Produces ATP from ADP in the presence of a proton gradient across the membrane. From Bacillus subtilis (strain 168).
   4794..5528    +  CDS            cp173Venus: circularly permuted form of the Venus yellow fluorescent protein (Nagai et al., 2004) efficient FRET acceptor for CFP
   5576..5600    -  protein_bind   attB2: mutant version of attB; recombination site for the Gateway® BP reaction BP Clonase™
   5604..5643    +  misc_feature   MCS (fragment): pBluescript multiple cloning site
   5653..6241    +  misc_feature   WPRE: woodchuck hepatitis virus posttranscriptional regulatory element
   6247..6264    +  misc_feature   MCS (fragment): pUC18/19 multiple cloning site
   6372..6443    +  CDS            nef (fragment): NEF_HV1Z2 - Experimental evidence at protein level: Swiss-Prot protein existence level 1. Extracellular Nef protein targets CD4(+) T-lymphocytes for apoptosis by interacting with CXCR4 surface receptors. From Human immunodeficiency virus type 1 group M subtype D (isolate Z2/CDC-Z34) (HIV-1).
   6445..6678    +  LTR            3' LTR (ΔU3): self-inactivating 3' long terminal repeat (LTR) from HIV-1
   6703..6721    -  promoter       SP6 promoter: promoter for bacteriophage SP6 RNA polymerase
   6949..7228    +  CDS            TcR (fragment): tetracycline efflux protein; tet; confers resistance to tetracycline
   7229..7277    -  misc_feature   bom (fragment): basis of mobility region from pBR322
   7379..7414    -  CDS            rop (fragment): Rop protein, which maintains plasmids at low copy number; rop
   7509..7613    +  promoter       AmpR promoter: bla
   7614..8474    +  CDS            AmpR: β-lactamase; bla; confers resistance to ampicillin, carbenicillin, and related antibiotics
   8645..9233    +  rep_origin     ori: high-copy-number ColE1/pMB1/pBR322/pUC origin of replication
   9416..9472    +  CDS            lacI (fragment): lac repressor; lacI; The lac repressor binds to the lac operator to inhibit transcription in E. coli. This inhibition can be relieved by adding lactose or isopropyl-β-D-thiogalactopyranoside (IPTG).
   9479..9808    +  promoter       SV40 promoter: SV40 enhancer and early promoter
  10008..10127   +  CDS            gpt (fragment): XGPT_ECOLI - Also known as gpp, gxu. Experimental evidence at protein level: Swiss-Prot protein existence level 1. Purine salvage pathway enzyme that catalyzes the transfer of the ribosyl-5-phosphate group from 5-phospho-alpha-D-ribose 1- diphosphate (PRPP) to the N9 position of the 6-oxopurines guanine and xanthine to form the corresponding ribonucleotides GMP (guanosine 5'- monophosphate) and XMP (xanthosine 5'-monophosphate), with the release of PPi. To a lesser extent, also acts on hypoxanthine (PubMed:9100006, PubMed:3886014). Does not ribophosphorylate adenine (PubMed:3886014). From Esch
  10127..10462   +  CDS            gpt (fragment): XGPT_ECOLI - Also known as gpp, gxu. Experimental evidence at protein level: Swiss-Prot protein existence level 1. Purine salvage pathway enzyme that catalyzes the transfer of the ribosyl-5-phosphate group from 5-phospho-alpha-D-ribose 1- diphosphate (PRPP) to the N9 position of the 6-oxopurines guanine and xanthine to form the corresponding ribonucleotides GMP (guanosine 5'- monophosphate) and XMP (xanthosine 5'-monophosphate), with the release of PPi. To a lesser extent, also acts on hypoxanthine (PubMed:9100006, PubMed:3886014). Does not ribophosphorylate adenine (PubMed:3886014). From Esch
  10557..10862   +  CDS            frsA (fragment): FRSA_ECOLI - Also known as yafA. Experimental evidence at protein level: Swiss-Prot protein existence level 1. Catalyzes the hydrolysis of esters (PubMed:15808744). Displays esterase activity toward pNP-butyrate (PubMed:15808744). May stimulate mixed-acid fermentation by acting as a fermentation/respiration switch that down-regulates respiration and up- regulates fermentation rates (PubMed:15169777). From Escherichia coli (strain K12).
  10866..10940   +  CDS            small t antigen (fragment): SV40 (simian virus 40) small t antigen
  10942..11007   +  intron         small t intron: SV40 (simian virus 40) small t antigen intron
  11137..11157   +  CDS            SV40 NLS: nuclear localization signal of SV40 (simian virus 40) large T antigen
  11476..11559   +  CDS            large T antigen (fragment): large T antigen from SV40 (simian virus 40)
  11582..11716   +  polyA_signal   SV40 poly(A) signal: SV40 polyadenylation signal
  11883..329     +  CDS            nef (fragment) (across the origin): NEF_HV1BR - Experimental evidence at protein level: Swiss-Prot protein existence level 1. Extracellular Nef protein targets CD4(+) T-lymphocytes for apoptosis by interacting with CXCR4 surface receptors (PubMed:14990729). From Human immunodeficiency virus type 1 group M subtype B (isolate BRU/LAI) (HIV-1).
>Addgene plasmid #245075 | SIN-cPPT-G1B3-mitoGO-ATeam2-WPRE-miR124T | addgene full sequence | sequence record 488409 | Addgene NGS Result
TGGAAGGGCTAATTCACTCCCAAAGAAGACAAGATATCCTTGATCTGTGGATCTACCACACACAAGGCTA
CTTCCCTGATTAGCAGAACTACACACCAGGGCCAGGGGTCAGATATCCACTGACCTTTGGATGGTGCTAC
AAGCTAGTACCAGTTGAGCCAGATAAGGTAGAAGAGGCCAATAAAGGAGAGAACACCAGCTTGTTACACC
CTGTGAGCCTGCATGGGATGGATGACCCGGAGAGAGAAGTGTTAGAGTGGAGGTTTGACAGCCGCCTAGC
ATTTCATCACGTGGCCCGAGAGCTGCATCCGGAGTACTTCAAGAACTGCTGATATCGAGCTTGCTACAAG
GGACTTTCCGCTGGGGACTTTCCAGGGAGGCGTGGCCTGGGCGGGACTGGGGAGTGGCGAGCCCTCAGAT
CCTGCATATAAGCAGCTGCTTTTTGCCTGTACTGGGTCTCTCTGGTTAGACCAGATCTGAGCCTGGGAGC
TCTCTGGCTAACTAGGGAACCCACTGCTTAAGCCTCAATAAAGCTTGCCTTGAGTGCTTCAAGTAGTGTG
TGCCCGTCTGTTGTGTGACTCTGGTAACTAGAGATCCCTCAGACCCTTTTAGTCAGTGTGGAAAATCTCT
AGCAGTGGCGCCCGAACAGGGACTTGAAAGCGAAAGGGAAACCAGAGGAGCTCTCTCGACGCAGGACTCG
GCTTGCTGAAGCGCGCACGGCAAGAGGCGAGGGGCGGCGACTGGTGAGTACGCCAAAAATTTTGACTAGC
GGAGGCTAGAAGGAGAGAGATGGGTGCGAGAGCGTCAGTATTAAGCGGGGGAGAATTAGATCGCGATGGG
AAAAAATTCGGTTAAGGCCAGGGGGAAAGAAAAAATATAAATTAAAACATATAGTATGGGCAAGCAGGGA
GCTAGAACGATTCGCAGTTAATCCTGGCCTGTTAGAAACATCAGAAGGCTGTAGACAAATACTGGGACAG
CTACAACCATCCCTTCAGACAGGATCAGAAGAACTTAGATCATTATATAATACAGTAGCAACCCTCTATT
GTGTGCATCAAAGGATAGAGATAAAAGACACCAAGGAAGCTTTAGACAAGATAGAGGAAGAGCAAAACAA
AAGTAAGACCACCGCACAGCAAGCGGCCGCTGATCTTCAGACCTGGAGGAGGAGATATGAGGGACAATTG
GAGAAGTGAATTATATAAATATAAAGTAGTAAAAATTGAACCATTAGGAGTAGCACCCACCAAGGCAAAG
AGAAGAGTGGTGCAGAGAGAAAAAAGAGCAGTGGGAATAGGAGCTTTGTTCCTTGGGTTCTTGGGAGCAG
CAGGAAGCACTATGGGCGCAGCGTCAATGACGCTGACGGTACAGGCCAGACAATTATTGTCTGGTATAGT
GCAGCAGCAGAACAATTTGCTGAGGGCTATTGAGGCGCAACAGCATCTGTTGCAACTCACAGTCTGGGGC
ATCAAGCAGCTCCAGGCAAGAATCCTGGCTGTGGAAAGATACCTAAAGGATCAACAGCTCCTGGGGATTT
GGGGTTGCTCTGGAAAACTCATTTGCACCACTGCTGTGCCTTGGAATGCTAGTTGGAGTAATAAATCTCT
GGAACAGATTTGGAATCACACGACCTGGATGGAGTGGGACAGAGAAATTAACAATTACACAAGCTTAATA
CACTCCTTAATTGAAGAATCGCAAAACCAGCAAGAAAAGAATGAACAAGAATTATTGGAATTAGATAAAT
GGGCAAGTTTGTGGAATTGGTTTAACATAACAAATTGGCTGTGGTATATAAAATTATTCATAATGATAGT
AGGAGGCTTGGTAGGTTTAAGAATAGTTTTTGCTGTACTTTCTATAGTGAATAGAGTTAGGCAGGGATAT
TCACCATTATCGTTTCAGACCCACCTCCCAACCCCGAGGGGACCCGACAGGCCCGAAGGAATAGAAGAAG
AAGGTGGAGAGAGAGACAGAGACAGATCCATTCGATTAGTGAACGGATCTCGACGGTATCGGTTAACTTT
TAAAAGAAAAGGGGGGATTGGGGGGTACAGTGCAGGGGAAAGAATAGTAGACATAATAGCAACAGACATA
CAAACTAAAGAATTACAAAAACAAATTACAAAAATTCAAAATTTTATCCGATGTACGGGCCAGATATACG
CGTTGACATTGATTATTGACTAGGATCCGGTACCGAATTCGAGCTCGGTACCAGATCTAACATATCCTGG
TGTGGAGTAGGGGACGCTGCTCTGACAGAGGCTCGGGGGCCTGAGCTGGCTCTGTGAGCTGGGGAGGAGG
CAGACAGCCAGGCCTTGTCTGCAAGCAGACCTGGCAGCATTGGGCTGGCCGCCCCCCAGGGCCTCCTCTT
CATGCCCAGTGAATGACTCACCTTGGCACAGACACAATGTTCGGGGTGGGCACAGTGCCTGCTTCCCGCC
GCACCCCAGCCCCCCTCAAATGCCTTCCGAGAAGCCCATTGAGCAGGGGGCTTGCATTGCACCCCAGCCT
GACAGCCTGGCATCTTGGGATAAAAGCAGCACAGCCCCCTAGGGGCTGCCCTTGCTGTGTGGCGCCACCG
GCGGTGGAGAACAAGGCTCTATTCAGCCTGTGCCCAGGAAAGGGGATCAGGGGATGCCCAGGCATGGACA
GTGGGTGGCAGGGGGGGAGAGGAGGGCTGTCTGCTTCCCAGAAGTCCAAGGACACAAATGGGTGAGGGGA
GAGCTCTCCCCATAGCTGGGCTGCGGCCCAACCCCACCCCCTCAGGCTATGCCAGGGGGTGTTGCCAGGG
GCACCCGATCTTCCTCTTCATGCCCAGTGAATGACTCACCTTGGCACAGACACAATGTTCGGGGTGGGCA
CAGTGCCTGCTTCCCGCCGCACCCCAGCCCCCCTCAAATGCCTTCCGAGAAGCCCATTGAGCAGGCCCGA
TCTTCCTCTTCATGCCCAGTGAATGACTCACCTTGGCACAGACACAATGTTCGGGGTGGGCACAGTGCCT
GCTTCCCGCCGCACCCCAGCCCCCCTCAAATGCCTTCCGAGAAGCCCATTGAGCAGGCCCGATCTTCCTC
TTCATGCCCAGTGAATGACTCACCTTGGCACAGACACAATGTTCGGGGTGGGCACAGTGCCTGCTTCCCG
CCGCACCCCAGCCCCCCTCAAATGCCTTCCGAGAAGCCCATTGAGCAGGCCCGGGCATCGCCAGTCTAGC
CCACTCCTTCATAAAGCCCTCGCATCCCAGGAGCGAGCAGAGCCAGAGCAGGTTGGAGAGGAGACGCATC
ACCTCCGCTGCTCGCGGGGATCCTAGTGGATCCCCCGGGCTGCAGGAATTATCACAAGTTTGTACAAAAA
AGCAGGCTCCACCATGGGAACCAATTCAGTCGACTGGATCTGAGCTCTCTGGCTAACTAGAGAACCCACT
GCTTACTGGCTTATCGAAATTAATACGACTCACTATAGGGAGACCCAAGCTGGCTAGCGTTTAAACGGGC
CCTCTAGACTCGAGCATGTCTGTTCTGACTCCTCTGCTGCTCCGGGGTCTCACAGGTTCCGCAAGAAGAC
TCCCCGTGCCTAGGGCCAAAATTCATTCACTGGGGGACCCCATGAGCGTGCTCACCCCACTCCTGCTGCG
GGGGCTGACCGGCAGCGCTAGGCGGCTGCCAGTCCCCAGGGCCAAGATCCACAGTCTCGGCGATCCCAAG
GATCCACCGGTCGCCACCATGGTGAGTGTGATTAAACCAGAGATGAAGATGAGGTACTACATGGACGGCT
CCGTCAATGGGCATGAGTTCACAATTGAAGGTGAAGGCACAGGCAGACCTTACGAGGGACATCAAGAGAT
GACACTACGCGTCACAATGGCCGAGGGCGGGCCAATGCCTTTCGCGTTTGACTTAGTGTCACACGTGTTC
TGTTACGGCCACAGAGTATTTACTAAATATCCAGAAGAGATACCAGACTATTTCAAACAAGCATTTCCTG
AAGGCCTGTCATGGGAAAGGTCGTTGGAGTTCGAAGATGGTGGGTCCGCTTCAGTCAGTGCGCATATAAG
CCTTAGAGGAAACACCTTCTACCACAAATCCAAATTTACTGGGGTTAACTTTCCTGCCGATGGTCCTATC
ATGCAAAACCAAAGTGTTGATTGGGAGCCATCAACCGAGAAAATTACTGCCAGCGACGGAGTTCTGAAGG
GTGATGTTACGATGTACCTAAAACTTGAAGGAGGCGGCAATCACAAATGCCAATTCAAGACTACTTACAA
GGCGGCAAAAGAGATTCTTGAAATGCCAGGAGACCATTACATCGGCCATCGCCTCGTCAGGAAAACCGAA
GGCAACATTACTGAGCAGGTAGAAGATGCAGTAGCTCATTCCATCGATATGAAAACTGTGAAAGTGAATA
TAACAACCCCTGATGGGCCAGTCTACGACGCTGATATCGAGATGGTGTCCGTGCGGGCCGAGAGTGGTGA
TCTCGGCATCCTCCCCGGTCACATTCCCACAAAGGCCCCACTGAAGATCGGAGCTGTGCGGCTGAAGAAG
GACGGCCAAACCGAGTACGTCGCAGTCTCAGGCGGCACTGTTGAAGTGCGGCCTGACCACGTTACCATTA
ATGCTCAAGCCGCTGAAACAGCCGAAGGAATCGACAAAGAGAGAGCAGAAGCCGCAAGACAGAGGGCCCA
GGAGCGGCTGAACTCTCAATCCGATGACACCGATATTCGCCGGGCCGAGCTGGCACTGCAGAGGGCCCTG
AACAGACTGGACGTGGCTGAAATGAAGGAATTCATGGACGGCAGCGTGCAGCTCGCCGACCACTACCAGC
AGAACACCCCCATCGGCGACGGCCCCGTGCTGCTGCCCGACAACCACTACCTGAGCACCCAGTCCAAGCT
GAGCAAAGACCCCAACGAGAAGCGCGATCACATGGTCCTGCTGGAGTTCGTGACCGCCGCCGGGATCACT
CTCGGCATGGACGAGCTGTACAAGGGTGGCAGCGGTGGCATGGTGAGCAAGGGCGAGGAGCTGTTCACCG
GGGTGGTGCCCATCCTGGTCGAGCTGGACGGCGACGTAAACGGCCACAAGTTCAGCGTGTCCGGCGAGGG
CGAGGGCGATGCCACCTACGGCAAGCTGACCCTGAAGTTCATCTGCACCACCGGCAAGCTGCCCGTGCCC
TGGCCCACCCTCGTGACCACCCTGACCTACGGCGTGCAGTGCTTCAGCCGCTACCCCGACCACATGAAGC
AGCACGACTTCTTCAAGTCCGCCATGCCCGAAGGCTACGTCCAGGAGCGCACCATCTTCTTCAAGGACGA
CGGCAACTACAAGACCCGCGCCGAGGTGAAGTTCGAGGGCGACACCCTGGTGAACCGCATCGAGCTGAAG
GGCATCGACTTCAAGGAGGACGGCAACATCCTGGGGCACAAGCTGGAGTACAACTACAACAGCCACAACG
TCTATATCATGGCCGACAAGCAGAAGAACGGCATCAAGGTGAACTTCAAGATCCGCCACAACATCGAGTG
AAGCTAATTCGCGGCCGCACTCGAGATGGAAGATCTTCCATCTAGACCCAGCTTTCTTGTACAAAGTGGT
GATAATTCGATATCAAGCTTATCGATACCGTCGACCTCGAGGGAATTCCGATAATCAACCTCTGGATTAC
AAAATTTGTGAAAGATTGACTGGTATTCTTAACTATGTTGCTCCTTTTACGCTATGTGGATACGCTGCTT
TAATGCCTTTGTATCATGCTATTGCTTCCCGTATGGCTTTCATTTTCTCCTCCTTGTATAAATCCTGGTT
GCTGTCTCTTTATGAGGAGTTGTGGCCCGTTGTCAGGCAACGTGGCGTGGTGTGCACTGTGTTTGCTGAC
GCAACCCCCACTGGTTGGGGCATTGCCACCACCTGTCAGCTCCTTTCCGGGACTTTCGCTTTCCCCCTCC
CTATTGCCACGGCGGAACTCATCGCCGCCTGCCTTGCCCGCTGCTGGACAGGGGCTCGGCTGTTGGGCAC
TGACAATTCCGTGGTGTTGTCGGGGAAGCTGACGTCCTTTCCATGGCTGCTCGCCTGTGTTGCCACCTGG
ATTCTGCGCGGGACGTCCTTCTGCTACGTCCCTTCGGCCCTCAATCCAGCGGACCTTCCTTCCCGCGGCC
TGCTGCCGGCTCTGCGGCCTCTTCCGCGTCTTCGCCTTCGCCCTCAGACGAGTCGGATCTCCCTTTGGGC
CGCCTCCCCGCATCGGGAATTCGAGCTCGGTACCTAATGGCATTCACCGCGTGCCTTAATTCGAATGGCA
TTCACCGCGTGCCTTAAACGCGTTGGCATTCACCGCGTGCCTTAAATGCATTGGCATTCACCGCGTGCCT
TAAGGTACCTTTAAGACCAATGACTTACAAGGCAGCTGTAGATCTTAGCCACTTTTTAAAAGAAAAGGGG
GGACTGGAAGGGCTAATTCACTCCCAACGAAGACAAGATCTGCTTTTTGCTTGTACTGGGTCTCTCTGGT
TAGACCAGATCTGAGCCTGGGAGCTCTCTGGCTAACTAGGGAACCCACTGCTTAAGCCTCAATAAAGCTT
GCCTTGAGTGCTTCAAGTAGTGTGTGCCCGTCTGTTGTGTGACTCTGGTAACTAGAGATCCCTCAGACCC
TTTTAGTCAGTGTGGAAAATCTCTAGCAGCATCTAGAATTAATTCCGTGTATTCTATAGTGTCACCTAAA
TCGTATGTGTATGATACATAAGGTTATGTATTAATTGTAGCCGCGTTCTAACGACAATATGTACAAGCCT
AATTGTGTAGCATCTGGCTTACTGAAGCAGACCCTATCATCTCTCTCGTAAACTGCCGTCAGAGTCGGTT
TGGTTGGACGAACCTTCTGAGTTTCTGGTAACGCCGTCCCGCACCCGGAAATGGTCAGCGAACCAATCAG
CAGGGTCATCGCTAGCCAGATCCTCTACGCCGGACGCATCGTGGCCGGCATCACCGGCGCCACAGGTGCG
GTTGCTGGCGCCTATATCGCCGACATCACCGATGGGGAAGATCGGGCTCGCCACTTCGGGCTCATGAGCG
CTTGTTTCGGCGTGGGTATGGTGGCAGGCCCCGTGGCCGGGGGACTGTTGGGCGCCATCTCCTTGCATGC
ACCATTCCTTGCGGCGGCGGTGCTCAACGGCCTCAACCTACTACTGGGCTGCTTCCTAATGCAGGAGTCG
CATAAGGGAGAGCGTCGAATGGTGCACTCTCAGTACAATCTGCTCTGATGCCGCATAGTTAAGCCAGCCC
CGACACCCGCCAACACCCGCTGACGCGCCCTGACGGGCTTGTCTGCTCCCGGCATCCGCTTACAGACAAG
CTGTGACCGTCTCCGGGAGCTGCATGTGTCAGAGGTTTTCACCGTCATCACCGAAACGCGCGAGACGAAA
GGGCCTCGTGATACGCCTATTTTTATAGGTTAATGTCATGATAATAATGGTTTCTTAGACGTCAGGTGGC
ACTTTTCGGGGAAATGTGCGCGGAACCCCTATTTGTTTATTTTTCTAAATACATTCAAATATGTATCCGC
TCATGAGACAATAACCCTGATAAATGCTTCAATAATATTGAAAAAGGAAGAGTATGAGTATTCAACATTT
CCGTGTCGCCCTTATTCCCTTTTTTGCGGCATTTTGCCTTCCTGTTTTTGCTCACCCAGAAACGCTGGTG
AAAGTAAAAGATGCTGAAGATCAGTTGGGTGCACGAGTGGGTTACATCGAACTGGATCTCAACAGCGGTA
AGATCCTTGAGAGTTTTCGCCCCGAAGAACGTTTTCCAATGATGAGCACTTTTAAAGTTCTGCTATGTGG
CGCGGTATTATCCCGTATTGACGCCGGGCAAGAGCAACTCGGTCGCCGCATACACTATTCTCAGAATGAC
TTGGTTGAGTACTCACCAGTCACAGAAAAGCATCTTACGGATGGCATGACAGTAAGAGAATTATGCAGTG
CTGCCATAACCATGAGTGATAACACTGCGGCCAACTTACTTCTGACAACGATCGGAGGACCGAAGGAGCT
AACCGCTTTTTTGCACAACATGGGGGATCATGTAACTCGCCTTGATCGTTGGGAACCGGAGCTGAATGAA
GCCATACCAAACGACGAGCGTGACACCACGATGCCTGTAGCAATGGCAACAACGTTGCGCAAACTATTAA
CTGGCGAACTACTTACTCTAGCTTCCCGGCAACAATTAATAGACTGGATGGAGGCGGATAAAGTTGCAGG
ACCACTTCTGCGCTCGGCCCTTCCGGCTGGCTGGTTTATTGCTGATAAATCTGGAGCCGGTGAGCGTGGG
TCTCGCGGTATCATTGCAGCACTGGGGCCAGATGGTAAGCCCTCCCGTATCGTAGTTATCTACACGACGG
GGAGTCAGGCAACTATGGATGAACGAAATAGACAGATCGCTGAGATAGGTGCCTCACTGATTAAGCATTG
GTAACTGTCAGACCAAGTTTACTCATATATACTTTAGATTGATTTAAAACTTCATTTTTAATTTAAAAGG
ATCTAGGTGAAGATCCTTTTTGATAATCTCATGACCAAAATCCCTTAACGTGAGTTTTCGTTCCACTGAG
CGTCAGACCCCGTAGAAAAGATCAAAGGATCTTCTTGAGATCCTTTTTTTCTGCGCGTAATCTGCTGCTT
GCAAACAAAAAAACCACCGCTACCAGCGGTGGTTTGTTTGCCGGATCAAGAGCTACCAACTCTTTTTCCG
AAGGTAACTGGCTTCAGCAGAGCGCAGATACCAAATACTGTTCTTCTAGTGTAGCCGTAGTTAGGCCACC
ACTTCAAGAACTCTGTAGCACCGCCTACATACCTCGCTCTGCTAATCCTGTTACCAGTGGCTGCTGCCAG
TGGCGATAAGTCGTGTCTTACCGGGTTGGACTCAAGACGATAGTTACCGGATAAGGCGCAGCGGTCGGGC
TGAACGGGGGGTTCGTGCACACAGCCCAGCTTGGAGCGAACGACCTACACCGAACTGAGATACCTACAGC
GTGAGCTATGAGAAAGCGCCACGCTTCCCGAAGGGAGAAAGGCGGACAGGTATCCGGTAAGCGGCAGGGT
CGGAACAGGAGAGCGCACGAGGGAGCTTCCAGGGGGAAACGCCTGGTATCTTTATAGTCCTGTCGGGTTT
CGCCACCTCTGACTTGAGCGTCGATTTTTGTGATGCTCGTCAGGGGGGCGGAGCCTATGGAAAAACGCCA
GCAACGCGGCCTTTTTACGGTTCCTGGCCTTTTGCTGGCCTTTTGCTCACATGTTCTTTCCTGCGTTATC
CCCTGATTCTGTGGATAACCGTATTACCGCCTTTGAGTGAGCTGATACCGCTCGCCGCAGCCGAACGACC
GAGCGCAGCGAGTCAGTGAGCGAGGAAGCGGAAGAGCGCCCAATACGCAAACCGCCTCTCCCCGCGCGTT
GGCCGATTCATTAATGCAGCTGTGGAATGTGTGTCAGTTAGGGTGTGGAAAGTCCCCAGGCTCCCCAGCA
GGCAGAAGTATGCAAAGCATGCATCTCAATTAGTCAGCAACCAGGTGTGGAAAGTCCCCAGGCTCCCCAG
CAGGCAGAAGTATGCAAAGCATGCATCTCAATTAGTCAGCAACCATAGTCCCGCCCCTAACTCCGCCCAT
CCCGCCCCTAACTCCGCCCAGTTCCGCCCATTCTCCGCCCCATGGCTGACTAATTTTTTTTATTTATGCA
GAGGCCGAGGCCGCCTCGGCCTCTGAGCTATTCCAGAAGTAGTGAGGAGGCTTTTTTGGAGGCCTAGGCT
TTTGCAAAAAGCTTGGACACAAGACAGGCTTGCGAGATATGTTTGAGAATACCACTTTATCCCGCGTCAG
GGAGAGGCAGTGCGTAAAAAGACGCGGACTCATGTGAAATACTGGTTTTTAGTGCGCCAGATCTCTATAA
TCTCGCGCAACCTATTTTCCCCTCGAACACTTTTTAAGCCGTAGATAAACAGGCTGGGACACTTCACATG
AGCGAAAAATACATCGTCACCTGGGACATGTTGCAGATCCATGCACGTAAACTCGCAAGCCGACTGATGC
CTTCTGAACAATGGAAAGGCATTATTGCCGTAAGCCGTGGCGGTCTGTACCGGGTGCGTTACTGGCGCGT
GAACTGGGTATTCGTCATGTCGATACCGTTTGTATTTCCAGCTACGATCACGACAACCAGCGCGAGCTTA
AAGTGCTGAAACGCGCAGAAGGCGATGGCGAAGGCTTCATCGTTATTGATGACCTGGTGGATACCGGTGG
TACTGCGGTTGCGATTCGTGAAATGTATCCAAAAGCGCACTTTGTCACCATCTTCGCAAAACCGGCTGGT
CGTCCGCTGGTTGATGACTATGTTGTTGATATCCCGCAAGATACCTGGATTGAACAGCCGTGGGATATGG
GCGTCGTATTCGTCCCGCCAATCTCCGGTCGCTAATCTTTTCAACGCCTGGCACTGCCGGGCGTTGTTCT
TTTTAACTTCAGGCGGGTTACAATAGTTTCCAGTAAGTATTCTGGAGGCTGCATCCATGACACAGGCAAA
CCTGAGCGAAACCCTGTTCAAACCCCGCTTTAAACATCCTGAAACCTCGACGCTAGTCCGCCGCTTTAAT
CACGGCGCACAACCGCCTGTGCAGTCGGCCCTTGATGGTAAAACCATCCCTCACTGGTATCGCATGATTA
ACCGTCTGATGTGGATCTGGCGCGGCATTGACCCACGCGAAATCCTCGACGTCCAGGCACGTATTGTGAT
GAGCGATGCCGAACGTACCGACGATGATTTATACGATACGGTGATTGGCTACCGTGGCGGCAACTGGATT
TATGAGTGGGCCCCGGATCTTTGTGAAGGAACCTTACTTCTGTGGTGTGACATAATTGGACAAACTACCT
ACAGAGATTTAAAGCTCTAAGGTAAATATAAAATTTTTAAGTGTATAATGTGTTAAACTACTGATTCTAA
TTGTTTGTGTATTTTAGATTCCAACCTATGGAACTGATGAATGGGAGCAGTGGTGGAATGCCTTTAATGA
GGAAAACCTGTTTTGCTCAGAAGAAATGCCATCTAGTGATGATGAGGCTACTGCTGACTCTCAACATTCT
ACTCCTCCAAAAAAGAAGAGAAAGGTAGAAGACCCCAAGGACTTTCCTTCAGAATTGCTAAGTTTTTTGA
GTCATGCTGTGTTTAGTAATAGAACTCTTGCTTGCTTTGCTATTTACACCACAAAGGAAAAAGCTGCACT
GCTATACAAGAAAATTATGGAAAAATATTCTGTAACCTTTATAAGTAGGCATAACAGTTATAATCATAAC
ATACTGTTTTTTCTTACTCCACACAGGCATAGAGTGTCTGCTATTAATAACTATGCTCAAAAATTGTGTA
CCTTTAGCTTTTTAATTTGTAAAGGGGTTAATAAGGAATATTTGATGTATAGTGCCTTGACTAGAGATCA
TAATCAGCCATACCACATTTGTAGAGGTTTTACTTGCTTTAAAAAACCTCCCACACCTCCCCCTGAACCT
GAAACATAAAATGAATGCAATTGTTGTTGTTAACTTGTTTATTGCAGCTTATAATGGTTACAAATAAAGC
AATAGCATCACAAATTTCACAAATAAAGCATTTTTTTCACTGCATTCTAGTTGTGGTTTGTCCAAACTCA
TCAATGTATCTTATCATGTCTGGATCAACTGGATAACTCAAGCTAACCAAAATCATCCCAAACTTCCCAC
CCCATACCCTATTACCACTGCCAATTACCTGTGGTTTCATTTACTCTAAACCTGTGATTCCTCTGAATTA
TTTTCATTTTAAAGAAATTGTATTTGTTAAATATGTACTACAAACTTAGTAGT
